Addgene plasmid #26428: pTitin
Depositing lab: Didier Trono. Depositing organization: Swiss Federal Institute of Technology (EPFL).
Backbone
  Vector backbone: pRRL.SIN.cPPT.PGK.GFP
  Backbone size w/o insert (bp): 7400
  Vector type: Lentiviral
Growth in bacteria
  Bacterial resistance: Ampicillin, 100 μg/mL
  Growth temperature: 37°C
  Growth strain: Stbl3
  Growth instructions: The Trono lab typically amplifies this plasmid in the HB101 strain but it will be provided in Stbl3 from Addgene, as it is also a rec- strain.
  Copy number: Low Copy
Gene/Insert
  Gene/Insert name: partial sequence of mouse Titin
  Species: M. musculus (mouse)
  Insert size (bp): 121
  Cloning method: Restriction Enzyme; 5′ cloning site NheI (not destroyed); 3′ cloning site PstI (not destroyed)
  Sequencing primers: 5′ n/a
Terms and licenses: Academic/Nonprofit Terms; Industry Terms: Not Available to Industry
How to cite: pTitin was a gift from Didier Trono (Addgene plasmid # 26428 ; http://n2t.net/addgene:26428 ; RRID:Addgene_26428)
