[The description below was written by a language model from this plasmid's Addgene catalogue record and pLannotate feature annotations shown in this document.]
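Description:
pTitin is a third-generation, self-inactivating HIV-1-based lentiviral transfer plasmid built on the pRRL.SIN.cPPT.PGK.GFP backbone, into which a 121 bp partial sequence of mouse Titin was cloned between NheI and PstI sites, both of which were retained. It is propagated in E. coli under ampicillin selection (AmpR with its bla promoter). The annotation identifies a ColE1/pUC-type origin, although the catalogue lists the plasmid as low copy, and it is maintained in recombination-deficient strains, as is usual for constructs carrying repeated LTRs. An f1 origin, an SV40 origin and remnants of a pBluescript-type cloning region (lac promoter/operator, lacZα fragment, T3 and T7 promoters) are also present.

The viral portion follows the standard pRRL layout. An RSV enhancer/promoter replaces the U3 of the truncated 5' LTR, so genomic RNA is transcribed independently of Tat. This is followed by the Ψ packaging signal with a gag fragment, the Rev response element for Rev-dependent nuclear export, and the cPPT/CTS, which improves nuclear import of the vector genome. The internal cassette consists of the human PGK promoter driving EGFP, followed by WPRE to enhance transcript expression, then the ΔU3 3' LTR, which inactivates LTR promoter activity after integration, and an SV40 polyadenylation signal.

The Titin fragment is not annotated in the feature table, so its exact position relative to the viral elements cannot be determined from the record. No promoter is assigned to it, and such a short partial sequence is unlikely to be an expression insert. The record does not state its intended use.
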