Features (pLannotate 1.2.2; 27 found; start..end, strand, type, name):
     27..131     +  promoter       AmpR promoter: bla
    132..992     +  CDS            AmpR: β-lactamase; bla; confers resistance to ampicillin, carbenicillin, and related antibiotics
   1163..1751    +  rep_origin     ori: high-copy-number ColE1/pMB1/pBR322/pUC origin of replication
   2012..2136    +  rep_origin     RSF ori (fragment): Plasmids containing the RSF 1030 origin of replication can be propagated in E. coli cells that contain additional plasmids with compatible origins.
   2138..2230    +  CDS            lacI (fragment): lac repressor; lacI; The lac repressor binds to the lac operator to inhibit transcription in E. coli. This inhibition can be relieved by adding lactose or isopropyl-β-D-thiogalactopyranoside (IPTG).
   2243..2264    +  protein_bind   CAP binding site: CAP binding activates transcription in the presence of cAMP. E. coli catabolite activator protein
   2279..2309    +  promoter       lac promoter: promoter for the E. coli lac operon
   2317..2333    +  protein_bind   lac operator: The lac repressor binds to the lac operator to inhibit transcription in E. coli. This inhibition can be relieved by adding lactose or isopropyl-β-D-thiogalactopyranoside (IPTG). lac repressor encoded by lacI
   2378..2396    +  promoter       T3 promoter: promoter for bacteriophage T3 RNA polymerase
   2424..2650    +  promoter       RSV promoter: Rous sarcoma virus enhancer/promoter
   2651..2831    +  LTR            5' LTR (truncated): truncated 5' long terminal repeat (LTR) from HIV-1
   2878..3003    +  misc_feature   HIV-1 Ψ: packaging signal of human immunodeficiency virus type 1
   2987..3350    +  CDS            HIV-1 gag (fragment): gag protein from human immunodeficiency virus 1; gag
   3496..3729    +  misc_feature   RRE: The Rev response element (RRE) of HIV-1 allows for Rev-dependent mRNA export from the nucleus to the cytoplasm.
   4106..4206    +  CDS            Rev (fragment): human immunodeficiency virus 1 (HIV-1) Rev protein; rev; enhances nuclear export of unspliced and incompletely spliced viral mRNAs
   4225..4342    +  misc_feature   cPPT/CTS: central polypurine tract and central termination sequence of HIV-1
   4362..4385    -  misc_feature   MCS (fragment): pBluescript multiple cloning site
   4388..4898    +  promoter       hPGK promoter: human phosphoglycerate kinase 1 promoter
   4920..5639    +  CDS            EGFP: the original enhanced GFP (Yang et al., 1996) mammalian codon-optimized
   5655..6243    +  misc_feature   WPRE: woodchuck hepatitis virus posttranscriptional regulatory element
   6260..6328    +  CDS            nef (fragment): NEF_HV1Z2 - Experimental evidence at protein level: Swiss-Prot protein existence level 1. Extracellular Nef protein targets CD4(+) T-lymphocytes for apoptosis by interacting with CXCR4 surface receptors. From Human immunodeficiency virus type 1 group M subtype D (isolate Z2/CDC-Z34) (HIV-1).
   6330..6563    +  LTR            3' LTR (ΔU3): self-inactivating 3' long terminal repeat (LTR) from HIV-1
   6635..6756    +  polyA_signal   SV40 poly(A) signal: SV40 polyadenylation signal
   6775..6910    +  rep_origin     SV40 ori: SV40 origin of replication
   6943..6961    -  promoter       T7 promoter: promoter for bacteriophage T7 RNA polymerase
   6969..7124    +  CDS            lacZα (fragment): LacZα fragment of β-galactosidase; lacZ fragment
   7132..7560    +  rep_origin     f1 ori (sequence partly withheld): f1 bacteriophage origin of replication; arrow indicates direction of (+) strand synthesis
>Addgene plasmid #26428 | pTitin | depositor full sequence | sequence record 11494 | Author sequence
CAGGTGGCACTTTTCGGGGAAATGTGCGCGGAACCCCTATTTGTTTATTTTTCTAAATACATTCAAATAT
GTATCCGCTCATGAGACAATAACCCTGATAAATGCTTCAATAATATTGAAAAAGGAAGAGTATGAGTATT
CAACATTTCCGTGTCGCCCTTATTCCCTTTTTTGCGGCATTTTGCCTTCCTGTTTTTGCTCACCCAGAAA
CGCTGGTGAAAGTAAAAGATGCTGAAGATCAGTTGGGTGCACGAGTGGGTTACATCGAACTGGATCTCAA
CAGCGGTAAGATCCTTGAGAGTTTTCGCCCCGAAGAACGTTTTCCAATGATGAGCACTTTTAAAGTTCTG
CTATGTGGCGCGGTATTATCCCGTATTGACGCCGGGCAAGAGCAACTCGGTCGCCGCATACACTATTCTC
AGAATGACTTGGTTGAGTACTCACCAGTCACAGAAAAGCATCTTACGGATGGCATGACAGTAAGAGAATT
ATGCAGTGCTGCCATAACCATGAGTGATAACACTGCGGCCAACTTACTTCTGACAACGATCGGAGGACCG
AAGGAGCTAACCGCTTTTTTGCACAACATGGGGGATCATGTAACTCGCCTTGATCGTTGGGAACCGGAGC
TGAATGAAGCCATACCAAACGACGAGCGTGACACCACGATGCCTGTAGCAATGGCAACAACGTTGCGCAA
ACTATTAACTGGCGAACTACTTACTCTAGCTTCCCGGCAACAATTAATAGACTGGATGGAGGCGGATAAA
GTTGCAGGACCACTTCTGCGCTCGGCCCTTCCGGCTGGCTGGTTTATTGCTGATAAATCTGGAGCCGGTG
AGCGTGGGTCTCGCGGTATCATTGCAGCACTGGGGCCAGATGGTAAGCCCTCCCGTATCGTAGTTATCTA
CACGACGGGGAGTCAGGCAACTATGGATGAACGAAATAGACAGATCGCTGAGATAGGTGCCTCACTGATT
AAGCATTGGTAACTGTCAGACCAAGTTTACTCATATATACTTTAGATTGATTTAAAACTTCATTTTTAAT
TTAAAAGGATCTAGGTGAAGATCCTTTTTGATAATCTCATGACCAAAATCCCTTAACGTGAGTTTTCGTT
CCACTGAGCGTCAGACCCCGTAGAAAAGATCAAAGGATCTTCTTGAGATCCTTTTTTTCTGCGCGTAATC
TGCTGCTTGCAAACAAAAAAACCACCGCTACCAGCGGTGGTTTGTTTGCCGGATCAAGAGCTACCAACTC
TTTTTCCGAAGGTAACTGGCTTCAGCAGAGCGCAGATACCAAATACTGTCCTTCTAGTGTAGCCGTAGTT
AGGCCACCACTTCAAGAACTCTGTAGCACCGCCTACATACCTCGCTCTGCTAATCCTGTTACCAGTGGCT
GCTGCCAGTGGCGATAAGTCGTGTCTTACCGGGTTGGACTCAAGACGATAGTTACCGGATAAGGCGCAGC
GGTCGGGCTGAACGGGGGGTTCGTGCACACAGCCCAGCTTGGAGCGAACGACCTACACCGAACTGAGATA
CCTACAGCGTGAGCTATGAGAAAGCGCCACGCTTCCCGAAGGGAGAAAGGCGGACAGGTATCCGGTAAGC
GGCAGGGTCGGAACAGGAGAGCGCACGAGGGAGCTTCCAGGGGGAAACGCCTGGTATCTTTATAGTCCTG
TCGGGTTTCGCCACCTCTGACTTGAGCGTCGATTTTTGTGATGCTCGTCAGGGGGGCGGAGCCTATGGAA
AAACGCCAGCAACGCGGCCTTTTTACGGTTCCTGGCCTTTTGCTGGCCTTTTGCTCACATGAGCTTGGTA
CCGAGCTCGGATCCACTAGTAACGGCCGCCAGTGTGCTGGAATTCGGCTTTGCAGTCATGCTGCTAGCGC
TGCTGCTGCTGAAGCTGCTGAAGGATGCCTCCTGCTTAGAGGCAGACATTTGGACTGACTGAGACGAGAC
GCTTCCGTGCAAGCTCACGTCACTGCTCGTTTTAAGCCGAATTCTGCAGATCATGTTCTTTCCTGCGTTA
TCCCCTGATTCTGTGGATAACCGTATTACCGCCTTTGAGTGAGCTGATACCGCTCGCCGCAGCCGAACGA
CCGAGCGCAGCGAGTCAGTGAGCGAGGAAGCGGAAGAGCGCCCAATACGCAAACCGCCTCTCCCCGCGCG
TTGGCCGATTCATTAATGCAGCTGGCACGACAGGTTTCCCGACTGGAAAGCGGGCAGTGAGCGCAACGCA
ATTAATGTGAGTTAGCTCACTCATTAGGCACCCCAGGCTTTACACTTTATGCTTCCGGCTCGTATGTTGT
GTGGAATTGTGAGCGGATAACAATTTCACACAGGAAACAGCTATGACCATGATTACGCCAAGCGCGCAAT
TAACCCTCACTAAAGGGAACAAAAGCTGGAGCTGCAAGCTTAATGTAGTCTTATGCAATACTCTTGTAGT
CTTGCAACATGGTAACGATGAGTTAGCAACATGCCTTACAAGGAGAGAAAAAGCACCGTGCATGCCGATT
GGTGGAAGTAAGGTGGTACGATCGTGCCTTATTAGGAAGGCAACAGACGGGTCTGACATGGATTGGACGA
ACCACTGAATTGCCGCATTGCAGAGATATTGTATTTAAGTGCCTAGCTCGATACATAAACGGGTCTCTCT
GGTTAGACCAGATCTGAGCCTGGGAGCTCTCTGGCTAACTAGGGAACCCACTGCTTAAGCCTCAATAAAG
CTTGCCTTGAGTGCTTCAAGTAGTGTGTGCCCGTCTGTTGTGTGACTCTGGTAACTAGAGATCCCTCAGA
CCCTTTTAGTCAGTGTGGAAAATCTCTAGCAGTGGCGCCCGAACAGGGACTTGAAAGCGAAAGGGAAACC
AGAGGAGCTCTCTCGACGCAGGACTCGGCTTGCTGAAGCGCGCACGGCAAGAGGCGAGGGGCGGCGACTG
GTGAGTACGCCAAAAATTTTGACTAGCGGAGGCTAGAAGGAGAGAGATGGGTGCGAGAGCGTCAGTATTA
AGCGGGGGAGAATTAGATCGCGATGGGAAAAAATTCGGTTAAGGCCAGGGGGAAAGAAAAAATATAAATT
AAAACATATAGTATGGGCAAGCAGGGAGCTAGAACGATTCGCAGTTAATCCTGGCCTGTTAGAAACATCA
GAAGGCTGTAGACAAATACTGGGACAGCTACAACCATCCCTTCAGACAGGATCAGAAGAACTTAGATCAT
TATATAATACAGTAGCAACCCTCTATTGTGTGCATCAAAGGATAGAGATAAAAGACACCAAGGAAGCTTT
AGACAAGATAGAGGAAGAGCAAAACAAAAGTAAGACCACCGCACAGCAAGCGGCCGCTGATCTTCAGACC
TGGAGGAGGAGATATGAGGGACAATTGGAGAAGTGAATTATATAAATATAAAGTAGTAAAAATTGAACCA
TTAGGAGTAGCACCCACCAAGGCAAAGAGAAGAGTGGTGCAGAGAGAAAAAAGAGCAGTGGGAATAGGAG
CTTTGTTCCTTGGGTTCTTGGGAGCAGCAGGAAGCACTATGGGCGCAGCGTCAATGACGCTGACGGTACA
GGCCAGACAATTATTGTCTGGTATAGTGCAGCAGCAGAACAATTTGCTGAGGGCTATTGAGGCGCAACAG
CATCTGTTGCAACTCACAGTCTGGGGCATCAAGCAGCTCCAGGCAAGAATCCTGGCTGTGGAAAGATACC
TAAAGGATCAACAGCTCCTGGGGATTTGGGGTTGCTCTGGAAAACTCATTTGCACCACTGCTGTGCCTTG
GAATGCTAGTTGGAGTAATAAATCTCTGGAACAGATTTGGAATCACACGACCTGGATGGAGTGGGACAGA
GAAATTAACAATTACACAAGCTTAATACACTCCTTAATTGAAGAATCGCAAAACCAGCAAGAAAAGAATG
AACAAGAATTATTGGAATTAGATAAATGGGCAAGTTTGTGGAATTGGTTTAACATAACAAATTGGCTGTG
GTATATAAAATTATTCATAATGATAGTAGGAGGCTTGGTAGGTTTAAGAATAGTTTTTGCTGTACTTTCT
ATAGTGAATAGAGTTAGGCAGGGATATTCACCATTATCGTTTCAGACCCACCTCCCAACCCCGAGGGGAC
CCGACAGGCCCGAAGGAATAGAAGAAGAAGGTGGAGAGAGAGACAGAGACAGATCCATTCGATTAGTGAA
CGGATCTCGACGGTATCGGTTAACTTTTAAAAGAAAAGGGGGGATTGGGGGGTACAGTGCAGGGGAAAGA
ATAGTAGACATAATAGCAACAGACATACAAACTAAAGAATTACAAAAACAAATTACAAAAATTCAAAATT
TTATCGATCACGAGACTAGCCTCGAGAAGCTTGATATCGAATTCCACGGGGTTGGGGTTGCGCCTTTTCC
AAGGCAGCCCTGGGTTTGCGCAGGGACGCGGCTGCTCTGGGCGTGGTTCCGGGAAACGCAGCGGCGCCGA
CCCTGGGTCTCGCACATTCTTCACGTCCGTTCGCAGCGTCACCCGGATCTTCGCCGCTACCCTTGTGGGC
CCCCCGGCGACGCTTCCTGCTCCGCCCCTAAGTCGGGAAGGTTCCTTGCGGTTCGCGGCGTGCCGGACGT
GACAAACGGAAGCCGCACGTCTCACTAGTACCCTCGCAGACGGACAGCGCCAGGGAGCAATGGCAGCGCG
CCGACCGCGATGGGCTGTGGCCAATAGCGGCTGCTCAGCAGGGCGCGCCGAGAGCAGCGGCCGGGAAGGG
GCGGTGCGGGAGGCGGGGTGTGGGGCGGTAGTGTGGGCCCTGTTCCTGCCCGCGCGGTGTTCCGCATTCT
GCAAGCCTCCGGAGCGCACGTCGGCAGTCGGCTCCCTCGTTGACCGAATCACCGACCTCTCTCCCCAGGG
GGATCCACCGGTCGCCACCATGGTGAGCAAGGGCGAGGAGCTGTTCACCGGGGTGGTGCCCATCCTGGTC
GAGCTGGACGGCGACGTAAACGGCCACAAGTTCAGCGTGTCCGGCGAGGGCGAGGGCGATGCCACCTACG
GCAAGCTGACCCTGAAGTTCATCTGCACCACCGGCAAGCTGCCCGTGCCCTGGCCCACCCTCGTGACCAC
CCTGACCTACGGCGTGCAGTGCTTCAGCCGCTACCCCGACCACATGAAGCAGCACGACTTCTTCAAGTCC
GCCATGCCCGAAGGCTACGTCCAGGAGCGCACCATCTTCTTCAAGGACGACGGCAACTACAAGACCCGCG
CCGAGGTGAAGTTCGAGGGCGACACCCTGGTGAACCGCATCGAGCTGAAGGGCATCGACTTCAAGGAGGA
CGGCAACATCCTGGGGCACAAGCTGGAGTACAACTACAACAGCCACAACGTCTATATCATGGCCGACAAG
CAGAAGAACGGCATCAAGGTGAACTTCAAGATCCGCCACAACATCGAGGACGGCAGCGTGCAGCTCGCCG
ACCACTACCAGCAGAACACCCCCATCGGCGACGGCCCCGTGCTGCTGCCCGACAACCACTACCTGAGCAC
CCAGTCCGCCCTGAGCAAAGACCCCAACGAGAAGCGCGATCACATGGTCCTGCTGGAGTTCGTGACCGCC
GCCGGGATCACTCTCGGCATGGACGAGCTGTACAAGTAAAGCGGCCGCGTCGACAATCAACCTCTGGATT
ACAAAATTTGTGAAAGATTGACTGGTATTCTTAACTATGTTGCTCCTTTTACGCTATGTGGATACGCTGC
TTTAATGCCTTTGTATCATGCTATTGCTTCCCGTATGGCTTTCATTTTCTCCTCCTTGTATAAATCCTGG
TTGCTGTCTCTTTATGAGGAGTTGTGGCCCGTTGTCAGGCAACGTGGCGTGGTGTGCACTGTGTTTGCTG
ACGCAACCCCCACTGGTTGGGGCATTGCCACCACCTGTCAGCTCCTTTCCGGGACTTTCGCTTTCCCCCT
CCCTATTGCCACGGCGGAACTCATCGCCGCCTGCCTTGCCCGCTGCTGGACAGGGGCTCGGCTGTTGGGC
ACTGACAATTCCGTGGTGTTGTCGGGGAAGCTGACGTCCTTTCCATGGCTGCTCGCCTGTGTTGCCACCT
GGATTCTGCGCGGGACGTCCTTCTGCTACGTCCCTTCGGCCCTCAATCCAGCGGACCTTCCTTCCCGCGG
CCTGCTGCCGGCTCTGCGGCCTCTTCCGCGTCTTCGCCTTCGCCCTCAGACGAGTCGGATCTCCCTTTGG
GCCGCCTCCCCGCCTGGAATTCGAGCTCGGTACCTTTAAGACCAATGACTTACAAGGCAGCTGTAGATCT
TAGCCACTTTTTAAAAGAAAAGGGGGGACTGGAAGGGCTAATTCACTCCCAACGAAGACAAGATCTGCTT
TTTGCTTGTACTGGGTCTCTCTGGTTAGACCAGATCTGAGCCTGGGAGCTCTCTGGCTAACTAGGGAACC
CACTGCTTAAGCCTCAATAAAGCTTGCCTTGAGTGCTTCAAGTAGTGTGTGCCCGTCTGTTGTGTGACTC
TGGTAACTAGAGATCCCTCAGACCCTTTTAGTCAGTGTGGAAAATCTCTAGCAGTAGTAGTTCATGTCAT
CTTATTATTCAGTATTTATAACTTGCAAAGAAATGAATATCAGAGAGTGAGAGGAACTTGTTTATTGCAG
CTTATAATGGTTACAAATAAAGCAATAGCATCACAAATTTCACAAATAAAGCATTTTTTTCACTGCATTC
TAGTTGTGGTTTGTCCAAACTCATCAATGTATCTTATCATGTCTGGCTCTAGCTATCCCGCCCCTAACTC
CGCCCAGTTCCGCCCATTCTCCGCCCCATGGCTGACTAATTTTTTTTATTTATGCAGAGGCCGAGGCCGC
CTCGGCCTCTGAGCTATTCCAGAAGTAGTGAGGAGGCTTTTTTGGAGGCCTAGGCTTTTGCGTCGAGACG
TACCCAATTCGCCCTATAGTGAGTCGTATTACGCGCGCTCACTGGCCGTCGTTTTACAACGTCGTGACTG
GGAAAACCCTGGCGTTACCCAACTTAATCGCCTTGCAGCACATCCCCCTTTCGCCAGCTGGCGTAATAGC
GAAGAGGCCCGCACCGATCGCCCTTCCCAACAGTTGCGCAGCCTGAATGGCGAATGGCGCG
[124 nt withheld, positions 7132-7255]
C
[91 nt withheld, positions 7257-7347]
A
[49 nt withheld, positions 7349-7397]
CCTTTGACGTTGGAGTCCACGTTCTTT
[37 nt withheld, positions 7425-7461]
ACCCTATCTCGGTCTATTCTTTTGATTTATAAGGGATTTTGCCGATTTCGGCCTATTGGTTAAAAAATGA
GCTGATTTAACAAAAATTTAACGCGAATTTTAACAAAATATTAACGTTTACAA
