>Addgene plasmid #26428 | pTitin | addgene partial sequence | sequence record 32515 | 26428 with EGFP-N
GCTCCTCGCCCTTGCTCACCATGGTGGCGACCGGTGGATCCCCCTGGGGAGAGAGGTCGGTGATTCGGTC
AACGAGGGAGCCGACTGCCGACGTGCGCTCCGGAGGCTTGCAGAATGCGGAACACCGCGCGGGCAGGAAC
AGGGCCCACACTACCGCCCCACACCCCGCCTCCCGCACCGCCCCTTCCCGGCCGCTGCTCTCGGCGCGCC
CTGCTGAGCAGCCGCTATTGGCCACAGCCCATCGCGGTCGGCGCGCTGCCATTGCTCCCTGGCGCTGTCC
GTCTGCGAGGGTACTAGTGAGACGTGCGGCTTCCGTTTGTCACGTCCGGCACGCCGCGAACCGCAAGGAA
CCTTCCCGACTTAGGGGCGGAGCAGGAAGCGTCGCCGGGGGGCCCACAAGGGTAGCGGCGAAGATCCGGG
TGACGCTGCGAACGGACGTGAAGAATGTGCGAGACCCAGGGTCGGCGCCGCTGCGTTTCCCGGAACCACG
CCCAGAGCAGCCGCGTCCCTGCGCAAACCCAGGGCTGCCTTGGAAAAGGCGCAACCCCAACCCCGTGGAA
TTCGATATCAAGCTTCTCGAGGCTAGTCTCGTGATCGATAAAATTTTGAATTTTTGTAATTTGTTTTTGT
AATTCTTTAGTTTGTATGTCTGTTGCTATTATGTCTACTATTCTTTCCCCTGCACTGTACCCCCCAATCC
CCCCTTTTCTTTTAAAAGTTAACCGATACCGTCGAGATCCGTTCACTAATCGAATGGATCTGTCTCTGTC
TCTCTCTCCACCTTCTTCTTCTATTCCTTCGGGCCTGTCGGGTCCCCTCGGGGTTGGGAGGTGGGTCTGA
AACGATAATGGTGAATATCCCTGCCTAACTCTATTCACTATAGAAAGTACAGCA
