>Addgene plasmid #26428 | pTitin | addgene partial sequence | sequence record 32516 | 26428 with pBR322ori-F
CTGACTTGAGCGTCGATTTTTGTGATGCTCGTCAGGGGGGCGGAGCCTATGGAAAAACGCCAGCAACGCG
GCCTTTTTACGGTTCCTGGCCTTTTGCTGGCCTTTTGCTCACATGAGCTTGGTACCGAGCTCGGATCCAC
TAGTAACGGCCGCCAGTGTGCTGGAATTCGGCTTTTCAGTCATGCTGCTAGCGCTGCTGCTGCTGAAGCT
GCTGAAGGATGCCTCCTGCTTAGAGGCAGACATTTGGACTGACTGAGACGAGACGCTTCCGTGCAAGCTC
ACGTCACTGCTCGTTTTAAGCCGAATTCTGCAGATCATGTTCTTTCCTGCGTTATCCCCTGATTCTGTGG
ATAACCGTATTACCGCCTTTGAGTGAGCTGATACCGCTCGCCGCAGCCGAACGACCGAGCGCAGCGAGTC
AGTGAGCGAGGAAGCGGAAGAGCGCCCAATACGCAAACCGCCTCTCCCCGCGCGTTGGCCGATTCATTAA
TGCAGCTGGCACGACAGGTTTCCCGACTGGAAAGCGGGCAGTGAGCGCAACGCAATTAATGTGAGTTAGC
TCACTCATTAGGCACCCCAGGCTTTACACTTTATGCTTCCGGCTCGTATGTTGTGTGGAATTGTGAGCGG
ATAACAATTTCACACAGGAAACAGCTATGACCATGATTACGCCAAGCGCGCAATTAACCCTCACTAAAGG
GAACAAAAGCTGGAGCTGCAAGCTTAATGTAGTCTTATGCAATACTCTTGTAGTCTTGCAACATGGTAAC
GATGAGTTAGCAACATGCCTTACAAGGAGAGAAAAAGCACCGTGCATGCCGATTGGTGGAAGTAAGGTGG
TACGATCGTGCCTTATTAGGAAGGCAACAGACGGGTCTGACATGGATTGGACGAACCACTGAATTGCCGC
ATTGCA
